Addgene plasmid #129536: pUC57-PB-PGK-tetR-KRAB-2A-Puro
Purpose: PiggyBac transposon carrying tetR-KRAB-2A-Puro under the PGK promoter.
Depositing lab: Hideyuki Okano. Depositing organization: Keio University. Publication: Controlling gene activation by enhancers through a drug-inducible topological insulator. Tsujimura T, Takase O, Yoshikawa M, Sano E, Hayashi M, Hoshi K, Takato T, Toyoda A, Okano H, Hishikawa K. Elife. 2020 May 5;9. pii: 47980. doi: 10.7554/eLife.47980. PubMed 32369019.
Backbone
  Vector backbone: pUC57
  Backbone size w/o insert (bp): 2726
  Total vector size (bp): 5650
  Vector type: Unspecified
  Selectable markers: Puromycin
Growth in bacteria
  Bacterial resistance: Ampicillin, 100 μg/mL
  Growth temperature: 37°C
  Growth strain: DH5alpha
  Copy number: High Copy
Gene/Insert
  Gene/Insert name: PB-PGK-tetR-KRAB-2A-Puro
  Species: Synthetic
  Insert size (bp): 2924
  Promoter: hPGK promoter
  Cloning method: Unknown
  Sequencing primers: 5′ GATGTGCTGCAAGGCGATTA; 3′ TTATGCTTCCGGCTCGTATG
Terms and licenses: Academic/Nonprofit Terms; Industry Terms: Not Available to Industry
How to cite: pUC57-PB-PGK-tetR-KRAB-2A-Puro was a gift from Hideyuki Okano (Addgene plasmid # 129536 ; http://n2t.net/addgene:129536 ; RRID:Addgene_129536)
