[The description below was written by a language model from this plasmid's Addgene catalogue record and pLannotate feature annotations shown in this document.]
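Description:
pUC57-PB-PGK-tetR-KRAB-2A-Puro is a 5,650 bp PiggyBac transposon donor plasmid built on the pUC57 cloning backbone. It is propagated in E. coli as a high-copy plasmid through its ColE1/pUC-type origin and selected with ampicillin via the AmpR (β-lactamase) gene and its promoter. Remnants of the backbone's lacZα, lac promoter/operator and CAP site, along with small bom, rop and lacI fragments, flank the insertion site and have no role in the payload.

The synthetic insert of about 2.9 kb is a single mammalian expression unit driven by the human PGK promoter, a constitutive housekeeping promoter. It encodes the E. coli tetracycline repressor (tetR) fused to a KRAB repression domain. The automated annotation labels this segment as a ZNF720 fragment, most likely reflecting homology among KRAB zinc-finger proteins. A 2A self-cleaving peptide then links this fusion to puromycin N-acetyltransferase (pac), and the unit ends in an SV40 polyadenylation signal. Because both proteins come from one transcript, puromycin resistance reports on expression of the repressor. The catalogue entry describes the cassette as a PiggyBac transposon, but the feature table does not annotate the transposon terminal repeats. These presumably lie in the unannotated regions either side of the cassette.

Co-delivery with a PiggyBac transposase source, which this plasmid does not encode, would integrate the cassette into a mammalian genome and allow puromycin selection of stable lines. tetR-KRAB binds tet operator sequences and silences nearby chromatin, and tetracycline or doxycycline releases it, giving drug-reversible repression. The associated publication concerns drug-inducible control of enhancer-driven gene activation.
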