Features (pLannotate 1.2.2; 15 found; start..end, strand, type, name):
    137..236     +  misc_feature   bom (fragment): basis of mobility region from pBR322
    242..399     -  CDS            lacZα (fragment): LacZα fragment of β-galactosidase; lacZ fragment
    777..1287    +  promoter       hPGK promoter: human phosphoglycerate kinase 1 promoter
   1323..1943    +  CDS            tetR: TETR2_ECOLX - Experimental evidence at protein level: Swiss-Prot protein existence level 1. TetR is the repressor of the tetracycline resistance element; its N-terminal region forms a helix-turn-helix structure and binds DNA. Binding of tetracycline to TetR reduces the repressor affinity for the tetracycline resistance gene (tetA) promoter operator sites. From Escherichia coli.
   2073..2294    +  CDS            ZNF720 (fragment): ZN720_HUMAN - Experimental evidence at protein level: Swiss-Prot protein existence level 1. From Homo sapiens (Human).
   2394..2990    +  CDS            pac: PUAC_STRAD - Protein predicted: Swiss-Prot protein existence level 4. Detoxification of puromycin. From Streptomyces alboniger.
   2994..3112    +  polyA_signal   SV40 poly(A) signal: SV40 polyadenylation signal
   3453..3469    -  protein_bind   lac operator: The lac repressor binds to the lac operator to inhibit transcription in E. coli. This inhibition can be relieved by adding lactose or isopropyl-β-D-thiogalactopyranoside (IPTG). lac repressor encoded by lacI
   3477..3507    -  promoter       lac promoter: promoter for the E. coli lac operon
   3522..3543    -  protein_bind   CAP binding site: CAP binding activates transcription in the presence of cAMP. E. coli catabolite activator protein
   3556..3648    -  CDS            lacI (fragment): lac repressor; lacI; The lac repressor binds to the lac operator to inhibit transcription in E. coli. This inhibition can be relieved by adding lactose or isopropyl-β-D-thiogalactopyranoside (IPTG).
   3831..4419    -  rep_origin     ori: high-copy-number ColE1/pMB1/pBR322/pUC origin of replication
   4590..5450    -  CDS            AmpR: β-lactamase; bla; confers resistance to ampicillin, carbenicillin, and related antibiotics
   5451..5555    -  promoter       AmpR promoter: bla
   5650..35      +  CDS            rop (fragment) (across the origin): Rop protein, which maintains plasmids at low copy number; rop
>Addgene plasmid #129536 | pUC57-PB-PGK-tetR-KRAB-2A-Puro | addgene full sequence | sequence record 265181 | Addgene NGS Result
TCGCGCGTTTCGGTGATGACGGTGAAAACCTCTGACACATGCAGCTCCCGGAGACGGTCACAGCTTGTCT
GTAAGCGGATGCCGGGAGCAGACAAGCCCGTCAGGGCGCGTCAGCGGGTGTTGGCGGGTGTCGGGGCTGG
CTTAACTATGCGGCATCAGAGCAGATTGTACTGAGAGTGCACCATATGCGGTGTGAAATACCGCACAGAT
GCGTAAGGAGAAAATACCGCATCAGGCGCCATTCGCCATTCAGGCTGCGCAACTGTTGGGAAGGGCGATC
GGTGCGGGCCTCTTCGCTATTACGCCAGCTGGCGAAAGGGGGATGTGCTGCAAGGCGATTAAGTTGGGTA
ACGCCAGGGTTTTCCCAGTCACGACGTTGTAAAACGACGGCCAGTGAATTCGAGCTCGGTACCTCGCGAA
TGCATCTAGATATCCCAATGATTAACCCTAGAAAGATAGTCTGCGTAAAATTGACGCATGCATTCTTGAA
ATATTGCTCTCTCTTTCTAAATAGCGCGAATCCGTCGCTGTGCATTTAGGACATCTCAGTCGCCGCTTGG
AGCTCCCGTGAGGCGTGCTTGTCAATGCGGTAAGTGTCACTGATTTTGAACTATAACGACCGCGTGAGTC
AAAATGACGCATGATTATCTTTTACGTGACTTTTAAGATTTAACTCATACGATAATTATATTGTTATTTC
ATGTTCTACTTACGTGATAACTTATTATATATATATTTTCTTGTTATAGATATCAAGCTTATCCTCGAAA
TTCCACGGGGTTGGGGTTGCGCCTTTTCCAAGGCAGCCCTGGGTTTGCGCAGGGACGCGGCTGCTCTGGG
CGTGGTTCCGGGAAACGCAGCGGCGCCGACCCTGGGTCTCGCACATTCTTCACGTCCGTTCGCAGCGTCA
CCCGGATCTTCGCCGCTACCCTTGTGGGCCCCCCGGCGACGCTTCCTGCTCCGCCCCTAAGTCGGGAAGG
TTCCTTGCGGTTCGCGGCGTGCCGGACGTGACAAACGGAAGCCGCACGTCTCACTAGTACCCTCGCAGAC
GGACAGCGCCAGGGAGCAATGGCAGCGCGCCGACCGCGATGGGCTGTGGCCAATAGCGGCTGCTCAGCAG
GGCGCGCCGAGAGCAGCGGCCGGGAAGGGGCGGTGCGGGAGGCGGGGTGTGGGGCGGTAGTGTGGGCCCT
GTTCCTGCCCGCGCGGTGTTCCGCATTCTGCAAGCCTCCGGAGCGCACGTCGGCAGTCGGCTCCCTCGTT
GACCGAATCACCGACCTCTCTCCCCAGGCATCCATCTAGATCTCGAGCAGCTGAAGCTTACCATGGCAAG
GCTCGACAAAAGCAAAGTGATCAACAGCGCTTTGGAACTGCTGAATGAAGTAGGGATTGAGGGCCTCACA
ACACGAAAACTCGCCCAGAAACTGGGCGTGGAGCAGCCTACCCTCTATTGGCACGTGAAGAACAAGAGAG
CTCTGTTGGACGCCCTTGCCATTGAGATGCTGGATAGACACCATACCCACTTTTGTCCTCTGGAAGGAGA
GAGCTGGCAAGATTTTCTGCGGAATAATGCCAAATCTTTTCGCTGTGCCTTGCTGAGCCATCGCGACGGA
GCCAAAGTTCATCTTGGGACCCGACCTACAGAGAAGCAGTACGAAACGCTGGAGAATCAGCTCGCCTTCC
TGTGCCAGCAAGGGTTTTCCCTCGAAAACGCACTGTATGCTCTGAGCGCTGTCGGGCACTTTACACTCGG
TTGCGTGCTCGAGGATCAGGAACATCAAGTTGCAAAGGAGGAACGTGAAACACCGACAACCGATTCTATG
CCTCCCCTGTTGCGCCAGGCAATTGAGTTGTTTGACCACCAGGGTGCGGAACCCGCTTTCCTTTTCGGCC
TTGAGCTGATCATATGCGGCCTTGAAAAGCAGCTGAAATGTGAGTCCGGGTCACCAAAGAAGAAGAGGAA
GGTGGATGGCGGAGGAGCGCTGAGTCCACAACATTCCGCCGTGACTCAAGGAAGTATCATCAAGAACAAA
GAGGGCATGGACGCCAAATCTCTGACTGCTTGGTCAAGGACTCTTGTGACCTTCAAGGACGTTTTCGTAG
ACTTCACCAGAGAGGAGTGGAAACTGCTGGACACTGCGCAGCAGATCGTCTACCGGAATGTGATGCTGGA
GAACTACAAGAACCTGGTCAGCCTGGGCTATCAGCTCACGAAGCCCGATGTCATACTGAGATTGGAGAAG
GGTGAGGAACCCTGGCTGGTGGAGCGGGAAATTCACCAGGAAACCCACCCAGATTCCGAGACTGCATTCG
AAATCAAAAGTTCAGTCGGTTCCGGAGAGGGCCGGGGCTCTCTGCTGACCTGTGGCGACGTGGAGGAGAA
CCCCGGCCCCTCCATGACCGAGTACAAGCCAACCGTGCGACTGGCCACGAGGGATGACGTCCCCAGAGCC
GTTCGTACGCTGGCTGCTGCCTTTGCGGACTATCCTGCCACAAGACACACCGTCGATCCGGACCGGCATA
TCGAACGCGTGACCGAACTGCAGGAGCTGTTCCTGACACGAGTCGGCTTGGACATAGGGAAGGTATGGGT
GGCAGATGATGGTGCCGCTGTTGCCGTCTGGACAACCCCGGAAAGCGTGGAAGCAGGAGCAGTGTTCGCT
GAGATTGGACCCAGAATGGCCGAGCTCTCTGGGAGTAGGTTGGCCGCTCAACAGCAGATGGAAGGCCTGC
TTGCCCCACATCGGCCTAAGGAGCCTGCGTGGTTTCTGGCGACTGTTGGCGTGTCACCCGATCACCAGGG
TAAAGGGCTTGGCAGCGCTGTGGTGCTCCCAGGAGTCGAAGCAGCAGAGAGAGCTGGTGTACCCGCCTTT
CTGGAGACTTCCGCACCTCGCAACCTCCCCTTCTACGAGAGGCTGGGCTTCACCGTTACTGCCGACGTGG
AGGTGCCTGAAGGACCACGGACATGGTGCATGACTCGCAAACCAGGGGCTTGATTGTTTATTGCAGCTTA
TAATGGTTACAAATAAAGCAATAGCATCACAAATTTCACAAATAAAGCATTTTTTTCACTGCATTCTAGT
TGTGGTTTGTCCAAACTCATCAATGTATCTTATCGATAAAAGTTTTGTTACTTTATAGAAGAAATTTTGA
GTTTTTGTTTTTTTTAATAAATAAATAAACATAAATAAATTGTTTGTTGAATTTATTATTAGTATGTAAG
TGTAAATATAATAAAACTTAATATCTATTCAAATTAATAAATAAACCTCGATATACAGACCGATAAAACA
CATGCGTCAATTTTACACATGATTATCTTTAACGTACGTCACAATATGATTATCTTTCTAGGGTTAATCT
AGCATTGGGATATCGGATCCCGGGCCCGTCGACTGCAGAGGCCTGCATGCAAGCTTGGCGTAATCATGGT
CATAGCTGTTTCCTGTGTGAAATTGTTATCCGCTCACAATTCCACACAACATACGAGCCGGAAGCATAAA
GTGTAAAGCCTGGGGTGCCTAATGAGTGAGCTAACTCACATTAATTGCGTTGCGCTCACTGCCCGCTTTC
CAGTCGGGAAACCTGTCGTGCCAGCTGCATTAATGAATCGGCCAACGCGCGGGGAGAGGCGGTTTGCGTA
TTGGGCGCTCTTCCGCTTCCTCGCTCACTGACTCGCTGCGCTCGGTCGTTCGGCTGCGGCGAGCGGTATC
AGCTCACTCAAAGGCGGTAATACGGTTATCCACAGAATCAGGGGATAACGCAGGAAAGAACATGTGAGCA
AAAGGCCAGCAAAAGGCCAGGAACCGTAAAAAGGCCGCGTTGCTGGCGTTTTTCCATAGGCTCCGCCCCC
CTGACGAGCATCACAAAAATCGACGCTCAAGTCAGAGGTGGCGAAACCCGACAGGACTATAAAGATACCA
GGCGTTTCCCCCTGGAAGCTCCCTCGTGCGCTCTCCTGTTCCGACCCTGCCGCTTACCGGATACCTGTCC
GCCTTTCTCCCTTCGGGAAGCGTGGCGCTTTCTCATAGCTCACGCTGTAGGTATCTCAGTTCGGTGTAGG
TCGTTCGCTCCAAGCTGGGCTGTGTGCACGAACCCCCCGTTCAGCCCGACCGCTGCGCCTTATCCGGTAA
CTATCGTCTTGAGTCCAACCCGGTAAGACACGACTTATCGCCACTGGCAGCAGCCACTGGTAACAGGATT
AGCAGAGCGAGGTATGTAGGCGGTGCTACAGAGTTCTTGAAGTGGTGGCCTAACTACGGCTACACTAGAA
GAACAGTATTTGGTATCTGCGCTCTGCTGAAGCCAGTTACCTTCGGAAAAAGAGTTGGTAGCTCTTGATC
CGGCAAACAAACCACCGCTGGTAGCGGTGGTTTTTTTGTTTGCAAGCAGCAGATTACGCGCAGAAAAAAA
GGATCTCAAGAAGATCCTTTGATCTTTTCTACGGGGTCTGACGCTCAGTGGAACGAAAACTCACGTTAAG
GGATTTTGGTCATGAGATTATCAAAAAGGATCTTCACCTAGATCCTTTTAAATTAAAAATGAAGTTTTAA
ATCAATCTAAAGTATATATGAGTAAACTTGGTCTGACAGTTACCAATGCTTAATCAGTGAGGCACCTATC
TCAGCGATCTGTCTATTTCGTTCATCCATAGTTGCCTGACTCCCCGTCGTGTAGATAACTACGATACGGG
AGGGCTTACCATCTGGCCCCAGTGCTGCAATGATACCGCGAGACCCACGCTCACCGGCTCCAGATTTATC
AGCAATAAACCAGCCAGCCGGAAGGGCCGAGCGCAGAAGTGGTCCTGCAACTTTATCCGCCTCCATCCAG
TCTATTAATTGTTGCCGGGAAGCTAGAGTAAGTAGTTCGCCAGTTAATAGTTTGCGCAACGTTGTTGCCA
TTGCTACAGGCATCGTGGTGTCACGCTCGTCGTTTGGTATGGCTTCATTCAGCTCCGGTTCCCAACGATC
AAGGCGAGTTACATGATCCCCCATGTTGTGCAAAAAAGCGGTTAGCTCCTTCGGTCCTCCGATCGTTGTC
AGAAGTAAGTTGGCCGCAGTGTTATCACTCATGGTTATGGCAGCACTGCATAATTCTCTTACTGTCATGC
CATCCGTAAGATGCTTTTCTGTGACTGGTGAGTACTCAACCAAGTCATTCTGAGAATAGTGTATGCGGCG
ACCGAGTTGCTCTTGCCCGGCGTCAATACGGGATAATACCGCGCCACATAGCAGAACTTTAAAAGTGCTC
ATCATTGGAAAACGTTCTTCGGGGCGAAAACTCTCAAGGATCTTACCGCTGTTGAGATCCAGTTCGATGT
AACCCACTCGTGCACCCAACTGATCTTCAGCATCTTTTACTTTCACCAGCGTTTCTGGGTGAGCAAAAAC
AGGAAGGCAAAATGCCGCAAAAAAGGGAATAAGGGCGACACGGAAATGTTGAATACTCATACTCTTCCTT
TTTCAATATTATTGAAGCATTTATCAGGGTTATTGTCTCATGAGCGGATACATATTTGAATGTATTTAGA
AAAATAAACAAATAGGGGTTCCGCGCACATTTCCCCGAAAAGTGCCACCTGACGTCTAAGAAACCATTAT
TATCATGACATTAACCTATAAAAATAGGCGTATCACGAGGCCCTTTCGTC
